>Addgene plasmid #190583 | ADH1pro_LYS14_SIR4 | addgene full sequence | sequence record 381350 | Addgene NGS Result
GTGGTACATAACGAACTAATACTGTAGCCCTAGACTTGATAGCCATCATCATATCGAAGTTTCACTACCC
TTTTTCCATTTGCCATCTATTGAAGTAATAATAGGCGCATGCAACTTCTTTTCTTTTTTTTTCTTTTCTC
TCTCCCCCGTTGTTGTCTCACCATATCCGCAATGACAAAAAAATGATGGAAGACACTAAAGGAAAAAATT
AACGACAAAGACAGCACCAACAGATGTCGTTGTTCCAGAGCTGATGAGGGGTATCTCGAAGCACACGAAA
CTTTTTCCTTCCTTCATTCACGCACACTACTCTCTAATGAGCAACGGTATACGGCCTTCCTTCCAGTTAC
TTGAATTTGAAATAAAAAAAAGTTTGCTGTCTTGCTATCAAGTATAAATAGACCTGCAATTATTAATCTT
TTGTTTCCTCGTCATTGTTCTCGTTCCCTTTCTTCCTTGTTTCTTTTTCTGCACAATATTTCAAGCTATA
CCAAGCATACAATCAACTCCAAGCTTGAAGCAAGCCTCCTGAAAGGGCGCGCCAACAAGTTTGTACAAAA
AAGCAGGCTACAAAATGTTCGAATCTGTCAATTTGGATGAAAATTCTCCAGAGGATAGAGAACTGGCTAA
GGTTTTGTCCCCACCGGGTAGTTATCTTTCTCCAGCTTCACTAGACAGTGGTTCATCGTTCACAAATAGT
GGGACTTCAACTAGTTGCTTTGAACCAAAAAACAATCTACCCTCCTTATCGTTTTTAAATGCTAGAGCGG
GATCTTTAGGTGGCATTTTTAATCATAAACAGATGACCTCGCCGTCAAATTCGAATATAGGAGGCGAAAA
TGTAGAATCGACCACAAGTAGTAATGACGGCAGTAATGAAAATGCAGGTCATCCCACTACTTCAGAGCAA
GATCAAAATGCAGATCACCCCACTATTTCACAGGCAGATGATAATGGACACTCATCGTTGACCCCTAATC
CTGCTGTAACTTCAACTGTTACGGATAAGAAGGGAAATACAGTAAAACGGAAGTACTCCAGAAATGGGTG
CTCCGAGTGTAAGAGACGAAGAATGAAATGTGATGAAACTAAACCGACTTGTTGGCAGTGCGCAAGATTG
AATCGTCAGTGCGTTTACGTTTTAAACCCAAAAAATAAGAAAAGAAGAACCTCAAATGCTCAAAGAGTAA
AAGAATTTAGGAAGCACAGTACTAGCCTCGATAATGATCATAATAATGCTCGCAAGCGTCAGCATTCGTC
ATGCAAGGCTGAGAAGAAGAAAAAAGTACGACAAAATTTAAGTGAAGACACCACGGACCCTAAACCGATT
ACAGATAACGGCAAGAATGTACCTTTGGATGAAATAGAATCCCTAGAGATTCCAAATTTGGACCTTACCA
CCACAATGAATGGATATGACGTTAATTTACTAATGCAGAACTTGAATGATATGGTTAATATGAAACTTCA
TGACTCTTACTTATTGAATGAAGAACTGAAAGGATTAGATTTGCCCGATTTGGACATACCTGAACTTTTG
CCCGCTTCGAATGTGAACAGTAGCGTACCAATATCCTTTCTGGTGAATAATGTAATAACTTTCAACACAA
AACTAAGCTCGTTCAAACTAGGTGGAATCCACGATAAGTATCTAAAGATATTTTACTACGATTGCTTAGA
TTCTATTGCGCCCTTTTTCCAAAATCAAGGGAACCCGTTAAGAGATATCTTACTTTCATTTGCGAAAAAC
GAGGCCTATCTTTTATCTTCCATATTAGCTACGGGAGCATCTATAGCATATAGAAAGTCTAATAACTTGG
AAGATGAACGAAACTATTGTGCTTATTTGTCACATTGCCTGAGCCTGTTGGGTGAACAATTCAAGAATGA
GTCAAACGTTTTAAATAGGATAGAGCCTATCATCCTGATGGTCATCATGCTTGCATGGGATTGTATTTAT
TCAATGAATTCTCAATGGAGGTCTCACTTAAAAGGTGTAACTGACCTTTTTAAAAAAATCAATGCCGGGA
ATTCCTCCAAAGTACTTAACGTTGCAAAATGTTGGTTTAAAGTTATGGAAACATTCGCCAGTATAAGTAC
GGTATTTGGCGGATCTTTAATTGATAATAATGACCTTGATGCAATTTTTGATCCATATGATTACCAATAT
GTTGACTCGTTAAAATTTTTAAATATTATGACTCCACTAAATGAGTTTAATCTTTTAAGAGGACATAAAG
AAGATTTCGATCTTGTTATTAAAGAAGTTTTCAAATCACTCAATACAATTAGGTCAACTGAAAAAAATTA
CTTTTCTAAAGAAGAAGGTTTGTTCACTAAGAAATTAGACTATCTGCTTTTATCATCCCAAACTTCGTCC
GAAAAGTCCAAAGACCAGATATCATATTTCAATACGCAGAAAATTCTAGTGGAAATTGACAAGCAATTAG
ATTACGAATTTATTGACAAATCTGGAATTATACCCTCAGACAATCAGTCACACCCTAGAATTAGTAATAT
TCATGATAATGCCATCGATATGGTGACATTAAAGAACGGTGAAGAAGTTGCCATCAGCTGGTATGATATT
TCTCATCAGACACGAGTTTTATCTTTCTTATTAATTGTATTATTAAAACTTTTAGGTATGCCAAAAGAGT
CAAGTACCATTCAACAAGTGGTCAAGAAAATCATGTCTTTCTTCAAATTCTTAGACAGTGACTCGCCGCC
ACAAAATTCAAGGACTTGTTATAGTAATTTTGCTGTATTGATTGCAGGTTTGAATGCAATGGACGAGGAA
ACAAGAGCGATTGTTAAAAGATATTATAAAATCAATGGTGGAAAATTTCAAAAGCTCACAGAACATAATC
TTAACAGACTGGAAAAGGTCTGGTATGGTAAAAATCAAAATTACAGGTTAGAAGAACAAGACGTTTTAAC
ATGGAACCCAGCTTTCTTGTACAAAGTGGTTGATAGAGTGTCGCATAGTGATACTAATTCTAGCAAACCC
GAAAACACGAAGGAGAACCTTTCAAAAAGCTCTTGGAGGCAGGAATGGCTTGCAAATTTGAAACTTATTT
CCGTTTCGTTGGTTGATGAGTTCCCTTCGGAGCTTTCCGACAGTGATAGACAAGTAATTAACGAAAAAAT
GCAGTTACTTAAAGATATATTTGCTAACAACCTTAAATCAGCAATTTCCAATAATTTTAGAGAGAGTGAC
ATCATTATACTGAAAGGTGAAATAGAAGATTACCCAATGAGTTCTGAAATTAAGATTTACTACAACGAAT
TACAGAACAAGCCTGATGCAAAAAAAGCCAGATTTTGGTCATTTATGAAGACTCAGAGATTTGTTTCCAA
CATGGGATTTGATATTCGGAAGTCCTGTGAACCTGTTTCTATATCCACGTCGGTCAAACCACATGTGGTC
GAGCCCGAGCATATGGCAGATGCCAAAATTATGCCTAAGGATGTACTGCAAATTACAAAAAAACCGTTAA
TGGTTAAAAATGTGAAGCCTTCTTCTCCGCCAGATGTGAAGTCTTTGGTGCAGCTGAGCACAATGGAAAC
GAAAACCCTACCAGAAAAGAAGCAATTCGACAGTATTTTTAATTCTAACAAAGCAAAAATAATCCCTGGA
AATGGGAAGCACGCATCAGAAAACATCTCACTCTCTTTCTCAAGACCTGCGTCCTACGGCTATTTTTCTG
TTGGAAAAAGGGTTCGGGGATCCTCTAGAGGTGAACAAAAGTTGATTTCTGAAGAAGATTTGAACGGTGA
ACAAAAGCTAATCTCCGAGGAAGACTTGAACGGTGAACAAAAATTAATCTCAGAAGAAGACTTGAACGGA
TCCTCTAGAGTCGACTGAATCGTAGATACTGAAAAACCCCGCAAGTTCACTTCAACTGTGCATCGTGCAC
CATCTCAATTTCTTTCATTTATACATCGTTTTGCCTTCTTTTATGTAACTATACTCCTCTAAGTTTCAAT
CTTGGCCATGTAACCTCTGATCTATAGAATTTTTTAAATGACTAGAATTAATGCCCATCTTTTTTTTGGA
CCTAAATTCTTCATGAAAATATATTACGAGGGCTTATTCAGAAGCTTTGGACTTCTTCGCCAGAGGTTTG
GTCAAGTCTCCAATCAAGGTTGTCGGCTTGTCTACCTTGCCAGAAATTTACGAAAAGATGGAAAAGGGTC
AAATCGTTGGTAGATACGTTGTTGACACTTCTAAATAAGCGAATTTCTTATGATTTATGATTTTTATTAT
TAAATAAGTTATAAAAAAAATAAGTGTATACAAATTTTAAAGTGACTCTTAGGTTTTAAAACGAAAATTC
TTATTCTTGAGTAACTCTTTCCTGTAGGTCAGGTTGCTTTCTCAGGTATAGCATGAGGTCGCTCTTATTG
ACCACACCTCTACCGGCATGCCGAGCAAATGCCTGCAAATCGCTCCCCATTTCACCCAATTGTAGATATG
CTAACTCCAGCAATGAGTTGATGAATCTCGGTGTGTATTTTATGTCCTCAGAGGACAACACCTGTTGTAA
TCGTTCTTCCACACGGATCCTGGCGTAATAGCGAAGAGGCCCGCACCGATCGCCCTTCCCAACAGTTGCG
CAGCCTGAATGGCGAATGGCGCCTGATGCGGTATTTTCTCCTTACGCATCTGTGCGGTATTTCACACCGC
ATAATCGCTGGGCCATTCTCATGAAGAATATCTTGAATTTATTGTCATATTACTAGTTGGTGTGGAAGTC
CTAATATCGGTGATCAATATAGTGGTTGACATGCTGGCTAGTCAACATTGAGCCTTTTGATCATGCAAAT
ATATTACGGTATTTTACAATCAAATATCAAACTTAACTATTGACTTTATAACTTATTTAGGTGGTAACAT
TCTTATAAAAAAGAAAAAAATTACTGCAAAACAGTACTAGCTTTTAACTTGTATCCTAGGTTATCTATGC
TGTCTCACCATAGAGAATATTACCTATTTCAGAATGTATGTCCATGATTCGCCGGGTAAATACATATAAT
ACACAAATCTGGCTTAATAAAGTCTATAATATATCTCATAAAGAAGTGCTAAATTGGCTAGTGCTATATA
TTTTTAAGAAAATTTCTTTTGACTAAGTCCATATCGACTTTGTAAAAGTTCACATTAGCATACATATATT
ACACGAGCCAGAAATAGTAACTTTTGCCTAAATCACAAATTGCAAAATTTAATTGCTTGCAAAAGGTCAC
ATGCTTATAATCAACTTTTTTAAAAATTTAAAATACTTTTTTATTTTTTATTTTTAAACATAAATGAAAT
AATTTATTTATTGTTTATGATTACCGAAACATAAAACCTGCTCAAGAAAAAGAAACTGTTTTGTCCTTGG
AAAAAAAGCACTACCTAGGAGCGGCCAAAATGCCGAGGCTTTCATAGCTTAAACTCTTTACAGAAAATAG
GCATTATAGATCAGTTCGAGTTTTCTTATTCTTCCTTCCGGTTTTATCGTCACAGTTTTACAGTAAATAA
GTATCACCTCTTAGAGTTCGATGATAAGCTGTCAAACATGAGAATTAATTCCACATGTTAAAATAGTGAA
GGAGCATGTTCGGCACACAGTGGACCGAACGTGGGGTAAGTGCACTAGGGTCCGGTTAAACGGATCTCGC
ATTGATGAGGCAACGCTAATTATCAACATATAGATTGTTATCTATCTGCATGAACACGAAATCTTTACTT
GACGACTTGAGGCTGATGGTGTTTATGCAAAGAAACCACTGTGTTTAATATGTGTCACTGTTTGATATTA
CTGTCAGCGTAGAAGATAATAGTAAAAGCGGTTAATAAGTGTATTTGAGATAAGTGTGATAAAGTTTTTA
CAGCGAAAAGACGATAAATACAAGAAAATGATTACGAGGATACGGAGAGAGGTATGTACATGTGTATTTA
TATACTAAGCTGCCGGCGGTTGTTTGCAAGACCGAGAAAAGGCTAGCAAGAATCGGGTCATTGTAGCGTA
TGCGCCTGTGAACATTCTCTTCAACAAGTTTGATTCCATTGCGGTGAAATGGTAAAAGTCAACCCCCTGC
GATGTATATTTTCCTGTACAATCAATCAAAAAGCCAAATGATTTAGCATTATCTTTACATCTTGTTATTT
TACAGATTTTATGTTTAGATCTTTTATGCTTGCTTTTCAAAAGGCTTGCAGGCAAGTGCACAAACAATAC
TTAAATAAATACTACTCAGTAATAACCTATTTCTTAGCATTTTTGACGAAATTTGCTATTTTGTTAGAGT
CTTTTACACCATTTGTCTCCACACCTCCGCTTACATCAACACCAATAACGCCATTTAATCTAAGCGCATC
ACCAACATTTTCTGGCGTCAGTCCACCAGCTAACATAAAATGTAAGCTCTCGGGGCTCTCTTGCCTTCCA
ACCCAGTCAGAAATCGAGTTCCAATCCAAAAGTTCACCTGTCCCACCTGCTTCTGAATCAAACAAGGGAA
TAAACGAATGAGGTTTCTGTGAAGCTGCACTGAGTAGTATGTTGCAGTCTTTTGGAAATACGAGTCTTTT
AATAACTGGCAAACCGAGGAACTCTTGGTATTCTTGCCACGACTCATCTCCATGCAGTTGGACGATATCA
ATGCCGTAATCATTGACCAGAGCCAAAACATCCTCCTTAGGTTGATTACGAAACACGCCAACCAAGTATT
TCGGAGTGCCTGAACTATTTTTATATGCTTTTACAAGACTTGAAATTTTCCTTGCAATAACCGGGTCAAT
TGTTCTCTTTCTATTGGGCACACATATAATACCCAGCAAGTCAGCATCGGAATCTAGTGCACATTCTGCG
GCCTCTGTGCTCTGCAAGCCGCAAACTTTCACCAATGGACCAGAACTACCTGTGAAATTAATAACAGACA
TACTCCAAGCTGCCTTTGTGTGCTTAATCACGTATACTCACGTGCTCAATAGTCACCAATGCCCTCCCTC
TTGGCCCTCTCCTTTTCTTTTTTCGACCGAATTAATTCTTGAAGACGAAAGGGCCTCGTGATACGCCTAT
TTTTATAGGTTAATGTCATGATAATAATGGTTTCTTAGACGTCAGGTGGCACTTTTCGGGGAAATGTGCG
CGGAACCCCTATTTGTTTATTTTTCTAAATACATTCAAATATGTATCCGCTCATGAGACAATAACCCTGA
TAAATGCTTCAATAATATTGAAAAAGGAAGAGTATGAGTATTCAACATTTCCGTGTCGCCCTTATTCCCT
TTTTTGCGGCATTTTGCCTTCCTGTTTTTGCTCACCCAGAAACGCTGGTGAAAGTAAAAGATGCTGAAGA
TCAGTTGGGTGCACGAGTGGGTTACATCGAACTGGATCTCAACAGCGGTAAGATCCTTGAGAGTTTTCGC
CCCGAAGAACGTTTTCCAATGATGAGCACTTTTAAAGTTCTGCTATGTGGCGCGGTATTATCCCGTATTG
ACGCCGGGCAAGAGCAACTCGGTCGCCGCATACACTATTCTCAGAATGACTTGGTTGAGTACTCACCAGT
CACAGAAAAGCATCTTACGGATGGCATGACAGTAAGAGAATTATGCAGTGCTGCCATAACCATGAGTGAT
AACACTGCGGCCAACTTACTTCTGACAACGATCGGAGGACCGAAGGAGCTAACCGCTTTTTTGCACAACA
TGGGGGATCATGTAACTCGCCTTGATCGTTGGGAACCGGAGCTGAATGAAGCCATACCAAACGACGAGCG
TGACACCACGATGCCTGTAGCAATGGCAACAACGTTGCGCAAACTATTAACTGGCGAACTACTTACTCTA
GCTTCCCGGCAACAATTAATAGACTGGATGGAGGCGGATAAAGTTGCAGGACCACTTCTGCGCTCGGCCC
TTCCGGCTGGCTGGTTTATTGCTGATAAATCTGGAGCCGGTGAGCGTGGGTCTCGCGGTATCATTGCAGC
ACTGGGGCCAGATGGTAAGCCCTCCCGTATCGTAGTTATCTACACGACGGGGAGTCAGGCAACTATGGAT
GAACGAAATAGACAGATCGCTGAGATAGGTGCCTCACTGATTAAGCATTGGTAACTGTCAGACCAAGTTT
ACTCATATATACTTTAGATTGATTTAAAACTTCATTTTTAATTTAAAAGGATCTAGGTGAAGATCCTTTT
TGATAATCTCATGACCAAAATCCCTTAACGTGAGTTTTCGTTCCACTGAGCGTCAGACCCCGTAGAAAAG
ATCAAAGGATCTTCTTGAGATCCTTTTTTTCTGCGCGTAATCTGCTGCTTGCAAACAAAAAAACCACCGC
TACCAGCGGTGGTTTGTTTGCCGGATCAAGAGCTACCAACTCTTTTTCCGAAGGTAACTGGCTTCAGCAG
AGCGCAGATACCAAATACTGTTCTTCTAGTGTAGCCGTAGTTAGGCCACCACTTCAAGAACTCTGTAGCA
CCGCCTACATACCTCGCTCTGCTAATCCTGTTACCAGTGGCTGCTGCCAGTGGCGATAAGTCGTGTCTTA
CCGGGTTGGACTCAAGACGATAGTTACCGGATAAGGCGCAGCGGTCGGGCTGAACGGGGGGTTCGTGCAC
ACAGCCCAGCTTGGAGCGAACGACCTACACCGAACTGAGATACCTACAGCGTGAGCTATGAGAAAGCGCC
ACGCTTCCCGAAGGGAGAAAGGCGGACAGGTATCCGGTAAGCGGCAGGGTCGGAACAGGAGAGCGCACGA
GGGAGCTTCCAGGGGGAAACGCCTGGTATCTTTATAGTCCTGTCGGGTTTCGCCACCTCTGACTTGAGCG
TCGATTTTTGTGATGCTCGTCAGGGGGGCGGAGCCTATGGAAAAACGCCAGCAACGCGGCCTTTTTACGG
TTCCTGGCCTTTTGCTGGCCTTTTGCTCACATGTTCTTTCCTGCGTTATCCCCTGATTCTGTGGATAACC
GTATTACCGCCTTTGAGTGAGCTGATACCGCTCGCCGCAGCCGAACGACCGAGCGCAGCGAGTCAGTGAG
CGAGGAAGCGGAAGAGCGCCCAATACGCAAACCGCCTCTCCCCGCGCGTTGGCCGATTCATTAATGCAGG
ATCCGGGATCGAAGAAATGATGGTAAATGAAATAGGAAATCAAGGAGCATGAAGGCAAAAGACAAATATA
AGGGTCGAACGAAAAATAAAGTGAAAAGTGTTGATATGATGTATTTGGCTTTGCGGCGCCGAAAAAACGA
GTTTACGCAATTGCACAATCATGCTGACTCTGTGGCGGACCCGCGCTCTTGCCGGCCCGGCGATAACGCT
GGGCGTGAGGCTGTGCCCGGCGGAGTTTTTTGCGCCTGCATTTTCCAAGGTTTACCCTGCGCTAAGGGGC
GAGATTGGAGAAGCAATAAGAATGCCGGTTGGGGTTGCGATGATGACGACCACGACAACTGGTGTCATTA
TTTAAGTTGCCGAAAGAACCTGAGTGCATTTGCAACATGAGTATACTAGAAGAATGAGCCAAGACTTGCG
AGACGCGAGTTTGCCGGTGGTGCGAACAATAGAGCGACCATGACCTTGAAGGTGAGACGCGCATAACCGC
TAGAGTACTTTGAAGAGGAAACAGCAATAGGGTTGCTACCAGTATAAATAGACAGGTACATACAACACTG
GAAATGGTTGTCTGTTTGAGTACGCTTTCAATTCATTTGGGTGTGCACTTTATTATGTTACAATATGGAA
GGGAACTTTACACTTCTCCTATGCACATATATTAATTAAAGTCCAATGCTAGTAGAGAAGGGGGGTAACA
CCCCTCCGCGCTCTTTTCCGATTTTTTTCTAAACCGTGGAATATTTCGGATATCCTTTTGTTGTTTCCGG
GTGTACAATATGGACTTCCTCTTTTCTGGCAACCAAACCCATACATCGGGATTCCTATAATACCTTCGTT
GGTCTCCCTAACATGTAGGTGGCGGAGGGGAGATATACAATAGAACAGATACCAGACAAGACATAATGGG
CTAAACAAGACTACACCAATTACACTGCCTCATTGATG
Features (pLannotate 1.2.2; 18 found; start..end, strand, type, name):
    545..569     +  protein_bind   attB1: mutant version of attB; recombination site for the Gateway® BP reaction BP Clonase™
    575..2944    +  CDS            LYS14: LYS14_YEAST - Experimental evidence at protein level: Swiss-Prot protein existence level 1. Activates the transcription of lysine biosynthesis genes. This activation is dependent on the inducer alpha-aminoadipate semialdehyde and repressed by lysine. From Saccharomyces cerevisiae (strain ATCC 204508 / S288c) (Baker's yeast).
   2946..2970    -  protein_bind   attB2: mutant version of attB; recombination site for the Gateway® BP reaction BP Clonase™
   2975..3724    +  CDS            SIR4 (fragment): SIR4_YEAST - Also known as ASD1, STE9, UTH2. Experimental evidence at protein level: Swiss-Prot protein existence level 1. The proteins SIR1 through SIR4 are required for transcriptional repression of the silent mating type loci, HML and HMR (PubMed:18039933). The proteins SIR2 through SIR4 repress mulitple loci by modulating chromatin structure (PubMed:18039933). Involves the compaction of chromatin fiber into a more condensed form (PubMed:18039933). From Saccharomyces cerevisiae (strain ATCC 204508 / S288c) (Baker's yeast).
   3740..3850    +  CDS            13xMyc (fragment): 13 tandem Myc epitope tags
   4101..4235    +  CDS            ADH1 (fragment): ADH1_YEAST - Also known as ADC1. Experimental evidence at protein level: Swiss-Prot protein existence level 1. This isozyme preferentially catalyzes the conversion of primary unbranched alcohols to their corresponding aldehydes. Also shows activity toward secondary alcohols. From Saccharomyces cerevisiae (strain ATCC 204508 / S288c) (Baker's yeast).
   4239..4426    +  terminator     ADH1 terminator: S. cerevisiae ADH1; transcription terminator for the S. cerevisiae alcohol dehydrogenase 1 (ADH1) gene
   4570..4636    +  CDS            lacZα (fragment): LacZα fragment of β-galactosidase; lacZ fragment
   4642..4693    -  misc_feature   bom (fragment): basis of mobility region from pBR322
   4698..4808    +  CDS            RMD1 (fragment): RMD1_YEAST - Experimental evidence at protein level: Swiss-Prot protein existence level 1. Required for sporulation where it is believed to have a role in meiotic nuclear division. From Saccharomyces cerevisiae (strain ATCC 204508 / S288c) (Baker's yeast).
   5256..6418    -  misc_feature   CEN/ARS: S. cerevisiae CEN4 centromere fused to the autonomously replicating sequence ARS1/ARS416
   6932..7033    -  promoter       TRP1 promoter: S. cerevisiae TRP1
   7139..7243    +  promoter       AmpR promoter: bla
   7244..8104    +  CDS            AmpR: β-lactamase; bla; confers resistance to ampicillin, carbenicillin, and related antibiotics
   8275..8863    +  rep_origin     ori: high-copy-number ColE1/pMB1/pBR322/pUC origin of replication
   9046..9099    +  CDS            lacI (fragment): lac repressor; lacI; The lac repressor binds to the lac operator to inhibit transcription in E. coli. This inhibition can be relieved by adding lactose or isopropyl-β-D-thiogalactopyranoside (IPTG).
   9149..9487    +  CDS            YO085_YEAST: Protein predicted: Swiss-Prot protein existence level 4. From Saccharomyces cerevisiae (strain ATCC 204508 / S288c) (Baker's yeast).
   9852..508     +  promoter       ADH1 promoter (across the origin): S. cerevisiae ADH1; promoter for alcohol dehydrogenase 1
