[The description below was written by a language model from this plasmid's Addgene catalogue record and pLannotate feature annotations shown in this document.]
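Description:
ADH1pro_LYS14_SIR4 is a roughly 10 kb yeast expression plasmid for producing the Saccharomyces cerevisiae zinc cluster transcription factor Lys14 as a fusion to a portion of Sir4. The backbone is not named in the record, but the annotated features indicate an E. coli–yeast shuttle vector. A ColE1/pUC-type origin and the β-lactamase gene (ampicillin resistance) support propagation in bacteria. A CEN4/ARS1 centromeric element gives stable, low-copy maintenance in yeast, with TRP1 as the auxotrophic marker. Only the TRP1 promoter was picked up by the automated annotation, not the TRP1 coding sequence, although the catalogue lists TRP1 as the selectable marker.

The expression cassette is driven by the ADH1 promoter, which spans the numbering origin of the sequence. Downstream, the full LYS14 open reading frame is flanked by attB1 and attB2 sites, suggesting it was introduced by Gateway recombination, even though the catalogue entry lists restriction enzyme cloning. After attB2 come a fragment of SIR4, a partial array of Myc epitope tags for detection, and the ADH1 terminator. Several short annotated fragments (lacZα, lacI, bom, RMD1, a predicted yeast ORF) appear to be backbone remnants or sequence adjacent to the yeast elements.

The stated purpose is Calling Cards mapping of transcription factor binding. In this approach, the Sir4 fragment recruits the Ty5 retrotransposon integrase, so that Ty5 insertions are deposited near genomic sites bound by the tagged factor and mark them permanently. Here this allows measurement of the in vivo DNA binding of Lys14, an activator of lysine biosynthesis genes.
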