Addgene plasmid #190583: ADH1pro_LYS14_SIR4
Purpose: Transcription factor tagged with Sir4 used for Calling Cards experiments for binding measurement
Depositing lab: Rob Mitra. Depositing organization: Washington University in Saint Louis. Publication: Zinc cluster transcription factors frequently activate target genes using a non-canonical half-site binding mode. Recio PS, Mitra NJ, Shively CA, Song D, Jaramillo G, Lewis KS, Chen X, Mitra RD. Nucleic Acids Res. 2023 Jun 9;51(10):5006-5021. doi: 10.1093/nar/gkad320. PubMed 37125648.
Backbone
  Vector backbone: unknown
  Vector type: Yeast Expression
  Selectable markers: TRP1
Growth in bacteria
  Bacterial resistance: Ampicillin, 100 μg/mL
  Growth temperature: 37°C
  Growth strain: DH5alpha
  Copy number: Low Copy
Gene/Insert
  Gene/Insert name: LYS14
  Species: S. cerevisiae (budding yeast)
  Entrez Gene: LYS14 (a.k.a. YDR034C)
  Promoter: ADH1
  Cloning method: Restriction Enzyme; 5′ cloning site unknown (unknown if destroyed); 3′ cloning site unknown (unknown if destroyed)
  Sequencing primers: 5′ unknown; 3′ unknown
Terms and licenses: Academic/Nonprofit Terms; Industry Terms: Not Available to Industry
How to cite: ADH1pro_LYS14_SIR4 was a gift from Rob Mitra (Addgene plasmid # 190583 ; http://n2t.net/addgene:190583 ; RRID:Addgene_190583)
